>Addgene plasmid #21904 | pSicoR-mCh-Chd1i1 | depositor full sequence | sequence record 10076 | Author sequence
GCTTAAGCGGTCGACGGATCGGGAGATCTCCCGATCCCCTATGGTGCACTCTCAGTACAATCTGCTCTGA
TGCCGCATAGTTAAGCCAGTATCTGCTCCCTGCTTGTGTGTTGGAGGTCGCTGAGTAGTGCGCGAGCAAA
ATTTAAGCTACAACAAGGCAAGGCTTGACCGACAATTGCATGAAGAATCTGCTTAGGGTTAGGCGTTTTG
CGCTGCTTCGCGATGTACGGGCCAGATATACGCGTTGACATTGATTATTGACTAGTTATTAATAGTAATC
AATTACGGGGTCATTAGTTCATAGCCCATATATGGAGTTCCGCGTTACATAACTTACGGTAAATGGCCCG
CCTGGCTGACCGCCCAACGACCCCCGCCCATTGACGTCAATAATGACGTATGTTCCCATAGTAACGCCAA
TAGGGACTTTCCATTGACGTCAATGGGTGGAGTATTTACGGTAAACTGCCCACTTGGCAGTACATCAAGT
GTATCATATGCCAAGTACGCCCCCTATTGACGTCAATGACGGTAAATGGCCCGCCTGGCATTATGCCCAG
TACATGACCTTATGGGACTTTCCTACTTGGCAGTACATCTACGTATTAGTCATCGCTATTACCATGGTGA
TGCGGTTTTGGCAGTACATCAATGGGCGTGGATAGCGGTTTGACTCACGGGGATTTCCAAGTCTCCACCC
CATTGACGTCAATGGGAGTTTGTTTTGGCACCAAAATCAACGGGACTTTCCAAAATGTCGTAACAACTCC
GCCCCATTGACGCAAATGGGCGGTAGGCGTGTACGGTGGGAGGTCTATATAAGCAGCGCGTTTTGCCTGT
ACTGGGTCTCTCTGGTTAGACCAGATCTGAGCCTGGGAGCTCTCTGGCTAACTAGGGAACCCACTGCTTA
AGCCTCAATAAAGCTTGCCTTGAGTGCTTCAAGTAGTGTGTGCCCGTCTGTTGTGTGACTCTGGTAACTA
GAGATCCCTCAGACCCTTTTAGTCAGTGTGGAAAATCTCTAGCAGTGGCGCCCGAACAGGGACTTGAAAG
CGAAAGGGAAACCAGAGGAGCTCTCTCGACGCAGGACTCGGCTTGCTGAAGCGCGCACGGCAAGAGGCGA
GGGGCGGCGACTGGTGAGTACGCCAAAAATTTTGACTAGCGGAGGCTAGAAGGAGAGAGATGGGTGCGAG
AGCGTCAGTATTAAGCGGGGGAGAATTAGATCGCGATGGGAAAAAATTCGGTTAAGGCCAGGGGGAAAGA
AAAAATATAAATTAAAACATATAGTATGGGCAAGCAGGGAGCTAGAACGATTCGCAGTTAATCCTGGCCT
GTTAGAAACATCAGAAGGCTGTAGACAAATACTGGGACAGCTACAACCATCCCTTCAGACAGGATCAGAA
GAACTTAGATCATTATATAATACAGTAGCAACCCTCTATTGTGTGCATCAAAGGATAGAGATAAAAGACA
CCAAGGAAGCTTTAGACAAGATAGAGGAAGAGCAAAACAAAAGTAAGACCACCGCACAGCAAGCGGCCGG
CCGCGCTGATCTTCAGACCTGGAGGAGGAGATATGAGGGACAATTGGAGAAGTGAATTATATAAATATAA
AGTAGTAAAAATTGAACCATTAGGAGTAGCACCCACCAAGGCAAAGAGAAGAGTGGTGCAGAGAGAAAAA
AGAGCAGTGGGAATAGGAGCTTTGTTCCTTGGGTTCTTGGGAGCAGCAGGAAGCACTATGGGCGCAGCGT
CAATGACGCTGACGGTACAGGCCAGACAATTATTGTCTGGTATAGTGCAGCAGCAGAACAATTTGCTGAG
GGCTATTGAGGCGCAACAGCATCTGTTGCAACTCACAGTCTGGGGCATCAAGCAGCTCCAGGCAAGAATC
CTGGCTGTGGAAAGATACCTAAAGGATCAACAGCTCCTGGGGATTTGGGGTTGCTCTGGAAAACTCATTT
GCACCACTGCTGTGCCTTGGAATGCTAGTTGGAGTAATAAATCTCTGGAACAGATTTGGAATCACACGAC
CTGGATGGAGTGGGACAGAGAAATTAACAATTACACAAGCTTAATACACTCCTTAATTGAAGAATCGCAA
AACCAGCAAGAAAAGAATGAACAAGAATTATTGGAATTAGATAAATGGGCAAGTTTGTGGAATTGGTTTA
ACATAACAAATTGGCTGTGGTATATAAAATTATTCATAATGATAGTAGGAGGCTTGGTAGGTTTAAGAAT
AGTTTTTGCTGTACTTTCTATAGTGAATAGAGTTAGGCAGGGATATTCACCATTATCGTTTCAGACCCAC
CTCCCAACCCCGAGGGGACCCGACAGGCCCGAAGGAATAGAAGAAGAAGGTGGAGAGAGAGACAGAGACA
GATCCATTCGATTAGTGAACGGATCGGCACTGCGTGCGCCAATTCTGCAGACAAATGGCAGTATTCATCC
ACAATTTTAAAAGAAAAGGGGGGATTGGGGGGTACAGTGCAGGGGAAAGAATAGTAGACATAATAGCAAC
AGACATACAAACTAAAGAATTACAAAAACAAATTACAAAAATTCAAAATTTTCGGGTTTATTACAGGGAC
AGCAGAGATCCAGTTTGGTTAGTACCGGGCCCGCTCTAGAGATCCGACGCCGCCATCTCTAGGCCCGCGC
CGGCCCCCTCGCACAGACTTGTGGGAGAAGCTCGGCTACTCCCCTGCCCCGGTTAATTTGCATATAATAT
TTCCTAGTAACTATAGAGGCTTAATGTGCGATAAAAGACAGATAATCTGTTCTTTTTAATACTAGCTACA
TTTTACATGATAGGCTTGGATTTCTATAACTTCGTATAGCATACATTATACGAAGTTATACATGTCACAA
AAGGAAACTCACCCTAACTGTAAAGTAATTGTGTGTTTTGAGACTATAAATATCCCTTGGAGAAAAGCCT
TGTTTACATTATGATGGAGCTAAATTCAAGAGATTTAGCTCCATCATAATGTTTTTTTCTCGAGTACTAG
GATCCATTAGGCGGCCGCGTGGATAACCGTATTACCGCCATGCATTAGTTATTAATAGTAATCAATTACG
GGGTCATTAGTTCATAGCCCATATATGGAGTTCCGCGTTACATAACTTACGGTAAATGGCCCGCCTGGCT
GACCGCCCAACGACCCCCGCCCATTGACGTCAATAATGACGTATGTTCCCATAGTAACGCCAATAGGGAC
TTTCCATTGACGTCAATGGGTGGAGTATTTACGGTAAACTGCCCACTTGGCAGTACATCAAGTGTATCAT
ATGCCAAGTACGCCCCCTATTGACGTCAATGACGGTAAATGGCCCGCCTGGCATTATGCCCAGTACATGA
CCTTATGGGACTTTCCTACTTGGCAGTACATCTACGTATTAGTCATCGCTATTACCATGGTGATGCGGTT
TTGGCAGTACATCAATGGGCGTGGATAGCGGTTTGACTCACGGGGATTTCCAAGTCTCCACCCCATTGAC
GTCAATGGGAGTTTGTTTTGGCACCAAAATCAACGGGACTTTCCAAAATGTCGTAACAACTCCGCCCCAT
TGACGCAAATGGGCGGTAGGCGTGTACGGTGGGAGGTCTATATAAGCAGAGCTGGTTTAGTGAACCGTCA
GATCCGCTAGCGCTACCGGTCGCCACCATGGTGAGCAAGGGCGAGGAGGATAACATGGCCATCATCAAGG
AGTTCATGCGCTTCAAGGTGCACATGGAGGGCTCCGTGAACGGCCACGAGTTCGAGATCGAGGGCGAGGG
CGAGGGCCGCCCCTACGAGGGCACCCAGACCGCCAAGCTGAAGGTGACCAAGGGTGGCCCCCTGCCCTTC
GCCTGGGACATCCTGTCCCCTCAGTTCATGTACGGCTCCAAGGCCTACGTGAAGCACCCCGCCGACATCC
CCGACTACTTGAAGCTGTCCTTCCCCGAGGGCTTCAAGTGGGAGCGCGTGATGAACTTCGAGGACGGCGG
CGTGGTGACCGTGACCCAGGACTCCTCCCTGCAGGACGGCGAGTTCATCTACAAGGTGAAGCTGCGCGGC
ACCAACTTCCCCTCCGACGGCCCCGTAATGCAGAAGAAGACCATGGGCTGGGAGGCCTCCTCCGAGCGGA
TGTACCCCGAGGACGGCGCCCTGAAGGGCGAGATCAAGCAGAGGCTGAAGCTGAAGGACGGCGGCCACTA
CGACGCTGAGGTCAAGACCACCTACAAGGCCAAGAAGCCCGTGCAGCTGCCCGGCGCCTACAACGTCAAC
ATCAAGTTGGACATCACCTCCCACAACGAGGACTACACCATCGTGGAACAGTACGAACGCGCCGAGGGCC
GCCACTCCACCGGCGGCATGGACGAGCTGTACAAGTAGGAATTCGTCGAGGGACCTAATAACTTCGTATA
GCATACATTATACGAAGTTATACATGTTTAAGGGTTCCGGTTCCACTAGGTACAATTCGATATCAAGCTT
ATCGATAATCAACCTCTGGATTACAAAATTTGTGAAAGATTGACTGGTATTCTTAACTATGTTGCTCCTT
TTACGCTATGTGGATACGCTGCTTTAATGCCTTTGTATCATGCTATTGCTTCCCGTATGGCTTTCATTTT
CTCCTCCTTGTATAAATCCTGGTTGCTGTCTCTTTATGAGGAGTTGTGGCCCGTTGTCAGGCAACGTGGC
GTGGTGTGCACTGTGTTTGCTGACGCAACCCCCACTGGTTGGGGCATTGCCACCACCTGTCAGCTCCTTT
CCGGGACTTTCGCTTTCCCCCTCCCTATTGCCACGGCGGAACTCATCGCCGCCTGCCTTGCCCGCTGCTG
GACAGGGGCTCGGCTGTTGGGCACTGACAATTCCGTGGTGTTGTCGGGGAAATCATCGTCCTTTCCTTGG
CTGCTCGCCTGTGTTGCCACCTGGATTCTGCGCGGGACGTCCTTCTGCTACGTCCCTTCGGCCCTCAATC
CAGCGGACCTTCCTTCCCGCGGCCTGCTGCCGGCTCTGCGGCCTCTTCCGCGTCTTCGCCTTCGCCCTCA
GACGAGTCGGATCTCCCTTTGGGCCGCCTCCCCGCATCGATACCGTCGACCTCGATCGAGACCTAGAAAA
ACATGGAGCAATCACAAGTAGCAATACAGCAGCTACCAATGCTGATTGTGCCTGGCTAGAAGCACAAGAG
GAGGAGGAGGTGGGTTTTCCAGTCACACCTCAGGTACCTTTAAGACCAATGACTTACAAGGCAGCTGTAG
ATCTTAGCCACTTTTTAAAAGAAAAGGGGGGACTGGAAGGGCTAATTCACTCCCAACGAAGACAAGATAT
CCTTGATCTGTGGATCTACCACACACAAGGCTACTTCCCTGATTGGCAGAACTACACACCAGGGCCAGGG
ATCAGATATCCACTGACCTTTGGATGGTGCTACAAGCTAGTACCAGTTGAGCAAGAGAAGGTAGAAGAAG
CCAATGAAGGAGAGAACACCCGCTTGTTACACCCTGTGAGCCTGCATGGGATGGATGACCCGGAGAGAGA
AGTATTAGAGTGGAGGTTTGACAGCCGCCTAGCATTTCATCACATGGCCCGAGAGCTGCATCCGGACTGT
ACTGGGTCTCTCTGGTTAGACCAGATCTGAGCCTGGGAGCTCTCTGGCTAACTAGGGAACCCACTGCTTA
AGCCTCAATAAAGCTTGCCTTGAGTGCTTCAAGTAGTGTGTGCCCGTCTGTTGTGTGACTCTGGTAACTA
GAGATCCCTCAGACCCTTTTAGTCAGTGTGGAAAATCTCTAGCAGCATGTGAGCAAAAGGCCAGCAAAAG
GCCAGGAACCGTAAAAAGGCCGCGTTGCTGGCGTTTTTCCATAGGCTCCGCCCCCCTGACGAGCATCACA
AAAATCGACGCTCAAGTCAGAGGTGGCGAAACCCGACAGGACTATAAAGATACCAGGCGTTTCCCCCTGG
AAGCTCCCTCGTGCGCTCTCCTGTTCCGACCCTGCCGCTTACCGGATACCTGTCCGCCTTTCTCCCTTCG
GGAAGCGTGGCGCTTTCTCATAGCTCACGCTGTAGGTATCTCAGTTCGGTGTAGGTCGTTCGCTCCAAGC
TGGGCTGTGTGCACGAACCCCCCGTTCAGCCCGACCGCTGCGCCTTATCCGGTAACTATCGTCTTGAGTC
CAACCCGGTAAGACACGACTTATCGCCACTGGCAGCAGCCACTGGTAACAGGATTAGCAGAGCGAGGTAT
GTAGGCGGTGCTACAGAGTTCTTGAAGTGGTGGCCTAACTACGGCTACACTAGAAGAACAGTATTTGGTA
TCTGCGCTCTGCTGAAGCCAGTTACCTTCGGAAAAAGAGTTGGTAGCTCTTGATCCGGCAAACAAACCAC
CGCTGGTAGCGGTGGTTTTTTTGTTTGCAAGCAGCAGATTACGCGCAGAAAAAAAGGATCTCAAGAAGAT
CCTTTGATCTTTTCTACGGGGTCTGACGCTCAGTGGAACGAAAACTCACGTTAAGGGATTTTGGTCATGA
GATTATCAAAAAGGATCTTCACCTAGATCCTTTTAAATTAAAAATGAAGTTTTAAATCAATCTAAAGTAT
ATATGAGTAAACTTGGTCTGACAGTTACCAATGCTTAATCAGTGAGGCACCTATCTCAGCGATCTGTCTA
TTTCGTTCATCCATAGTTGCCTGACTCCCCGTCGTGTAGATAACTACGATACGGGAGGGCTTACCATCTG
GCCCCAGTGCTGCAATGATACCGCGAGACCCACGCTCACCGGCTCCAGATTTATCAGCAATAAACCAGCC
AGCCGGAAGGGCCGAGCGCAGAAGTGGTCCTGCAACTTTATCCGCCTCCATCCAGTCTATTAATTGTTGC
CGGGAAGCTAGAGTAAGTAGTTCGCCAGTTAATAGTTTGCGCAACGTTGTTGCCATTGCTACAGGCATCG
TGGTGTCACGCTCGTCGTTTGGTATGGCTTCATTCAGCTCCGGTTCCCAACGATCAAGGCGAGTTACATG
ATCCCCCATGTTGTGCAAAAAAGCGGTTAGCTCCTTCGGTCCTCCGATCGTTGTCAGAAGTAAGTTGGCC
GCAGTGTTATCACTCATGGTTATGGCAGCACTGCATAATTCTCTTACTGTCATGCCATCCGTAAGATGCT
TTTCTGTGACTGGTGAGTACTCAACCAAGTCATTCTGAGAATAGTGTATGCGGCGACCGAGTTGCTCTTG
CCCGGCGTCAATACGGGATAATACCGCGCCACATAGCAGAACTTTAAAAGTGCTCATCATTGGAAAACGT
TCTTCGGGGCGAAAACTCTCAAGGATCTTACCGCTGTTGAGATCCAGTTCGATGTAACCCACTCGTGCAC
CCAACTGATCTTCAGCATCTTTTACTTTCACCAGCGTTTCTGGGTGAGCAAAAACAGGAAGGCAAAATGC
CGCAAAAAAGGGAATAAGGGCGACACGGAAATGTTGAATACTCATACTCTTCCTTTTTCAATATTATTGA
AGCATTTATCAGGGTTATTGTCTCATGAGCGGATACATATTTGAATGTATTTAGAAAAATAAACAAATAG
GGGTTCCGCGCACATTTCCCCGAAAAGTGCCACCTGAC
Features (pLannotate 1.2.2; 24 found; start..end, strand, type, name):
     40..92      -  misc_feature   bom (fragment): basis of mobility region from pBR322
    247..626     +  enhancer       CMV enhancer: human cytomegalovirus immediate early enhancer
    627..826     +  promoter       CMV promoter: human cytomegalovirus (CMV) immediate early promoter
    844..1024    +  LTR            5' LTR (truncated): truncated 5' long terminal repeat (LTR) from HIV-1
   1071..1196    +  misc_feature   HIV-1 Ψ: packaging signal of human immunodeficiency virus type 1
   1180..1518    +  CDS            HIV-1 gag (fragment): gag protein from human immunodeficiency virus 1; gag
   1695..1928    +  misc_feature   RRE: The Rev response element (RRE) of HIV-1 allows for Rev-dependent mRNA export from the nucleus to the cytoplasm.
   2305..2405    +  CDS            Rev (fragment): human immunodeficiency virus 1 (HIV-1) Rev protein; rev; enhances nuclear export of unspliced and incompletely spliced viral mRNAs
   2455..2572    +  misc_feature   cPPT/CTS: central polypurine tract and central termination sequence of HIV-1
   2631..2829    +  promoter       U6 promoter (fragment): RNA polymerase III promoter for mouse U6 snRNA (Das et al., 1988)
   2826..2859    +  protein_bind   loxP: Cre-mediated recombination occurs in the 8-bp core sequence (GCATACAT). Cre recombinase
   2866..2944    +  promoter       U6 promoter (fragment): RNA polymerase III promoter for mouse U6 snRNA (Das et al., 1988)
   3116..3419    +  enhancer       CMV enhancer: human cytomegalovirus immediate early enhancer
   3420..3623    +  promoter       CMV promoter: human cytomegalovirus (CMV) immediate early promoter
   3668..4378    +  CDS            mCherry: monomeric derivative of DsRed fluorescent protein (Shaner et al., 2004) mammalian codon-optimized
   4398..4431    +  protein_bind   loxP: Cre-mediated recombination occurs in the 8-bp core sequence (GCATACAT). Cre recombinase
   4464..4487    +  misc_feature   MCS (fragment): pBluescript multiple cloning site
   4487..5075    +  misc_feature   WPRE: woodchuck hepatitis virus posttranscriptional regulatory element
   5076..5095    +  misc_feature   MCS (fragment): pBluescript multiple cloning site
   5097..5597    +  CDS            nef (fragment): NEF_HV1LA - Experimental evidence at protein level: Swiss-Prot protein existence level 1. Extracellular Nef protein targets CD4(+) T-lymphocytes for apoptosis by interacting with CXCR4 surface receptors. From Human immunodeficiency virus type 1 group M subtype B (isolate Lai) (HIV-1).
   5604..5784    +  LTR            5' LTR (truncated): truncated 5' long terminal repeat (LTR) from HIV-1
   5846..6434    -  rep_origin     ori: high-copy-number ColE1/pMB1/pBR322/pUC origin of replication
   6605..7465    -  CDS            AmpR: β-lactamase; bla; confers resistance to ampicillin, carbenicillin, and related antibiotics
   7466..7570    -  promoter       AmpR promoter: bla
