[The description below was written by a language model from this plasmid's Addgene catalogue record and pLannotate feature annotations shown in this document.]
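Description:
pSicoR-mCh-Chd1i1 is an HIV-1-based lentiviral RNAi vector built on the pSicoR backbone, carrying a 55 bp short-hairpin insert (Chd1-i1) directed against mouse Chd1. It is maintained in bacteria through a high-copy ColE1/pUC-type origin and the β-lactamase gene, which confers ampicillin resistance. The record lists a recombination-deficient strain as host, as is usual for plasmids with repeated LTRs. The viral portion is arranged in the usual transfer-vector format. A CMV enhancer/promoter fused to a truncated 5' LTR drives genomic RNA production in packaging cells. It is followed by the Ψ packaging signal with a partial gag sequence, the Rev response element, and the cPPT/CTS. A WPRE and a truncated 3' LTR close the viral genome. No packaging or envelope genes are present beyond gag, rev and nef fragments, so these functions must be supplied from separate plasmids.

The payload consists of a mouse U6 RNA polymerase III promoter that transcribes the hairpin, which was cloned between HpaI (destroyed) and XhoI sites. Downstream, a CMV enhancer/promoter drives mCherry to mark transduced cells by red fluorescence. One loxP site interrupts the annotated U6 promoter and a second lies just after mCherry. Cre recombination would therefore excise the distal part of the promoter, the hairpin and the reporter together. This makes knockdown constitutive but reversible by Cre, with loss of mCherry signalling excision. The associated publication concerns Chd1 in open chromatin and embryonic stem cell pluripotency, consistent with use of the vector for stable Chd1 depletion in mouse cells. The hairpin itself is not annotated in the feature table.
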