Addgene plasmid #21904: pSicoR-mCh-Chd1i1
Depositing lab: Miguel Ramalho-Santos. Depositing organization: University of California, San Francisco (UCSF). Publication: Chd1 regulates open chromatin and pluripotency of embryonic stem cells. Gaspar-Maia A, Alajem A, Polesso F, Sridharan R, Mason MJ, Heidersbach A, Ramalho-Santos J, McManus MT, Plath K, Meshorer E, Ramalho-Santos M. Nature. 2009 Aug 13;460(7257):863-8. doi: 10.1038/nature08212. Epub 2009 Jul 8. PubMed 19587682.
Backbone
  Vector backbone: pSicoR
  Backbone size w/o insert (bp): 7558
  Vector type: Mammalian Expression, Lentiviral, RNAi
Growth in bacteria
  Bacterial resistance: Ampicillin, 100 μg/mL
  Growth temperature: 37°C
  Growth strain: Stbl3
  Copy number: Unknown
Gene/Insert
  Gene/Insert name: Chd1-i1 (alt name: shRNA-i1 Chd1)
  Species: M. musculus (mouse)
  Insert size (bp): 55
  Cloning method: Restriction Enzyme; 5′ cloning site HpaI (destroyed during cloning); 3′ cloning site XhoI (not destroyed)
  Sequencing primers: 5′ cacagacttgtgggagaagc
Terms and licenses: Academic/Nonprofit Terms; Industry Terms: Not Available to Industry
Depositor comments: Chd1 RNAi1 sequence 5'-ACATTATGATGGAGCTAAA
How to cite: pSicoR-mCh-Chd1i1 was a gift from Miguel Ramalho-Santos (Addgene plasmid # 21904 ; http://n2t.net/addgene:21904 ; RRID:Addgene_21904)
