>Addgene plasmid #21904 | pSicoR-mCh-Chd1i1 | addgene partial sequence | sequence record 27572 | 21904 with pLLU-5 5'-cacagacttgtgggagaagc
TGCATATAATATTTCCTAGTAACTATAGAGGCTTAATGTGCGATAAAAGACAGATAATCTGTTCTTTTTA
ATACTAGCTACATTTTACATGATAGGCTTGGATTTCTATAACTTCGTATAGCATACATTATACGAAGTTA
TACATGTCACAAAAGGAAACTCACCCTAACTGTAAAGTAATTGTGTGTTTTGAGACTATAAATATCCCTT
GGAGAAAAGCCTTGTTTACATTATGATGGAGCTAAATTCAAGAGATTTAGCTCCATCATAATGTTTTTTT
CTCGAGTACTAGGATCCATTAGGCGGCCGCGTGGATAACCGTATTACCGCCATGCATTAGTTATTAATAG
TAATCAATTACGGGGTCATTAGTTCATAGCCCATATATGGAGTTCCGCGTTACATAACTTACGGTAAATG
GCCCGCCTGGCTGACCGCCCAACGACCCCCGCCCATTGACGTCAATAATGACGTATGTTCCCATAGTAAC
GCC
