>Addgene plasmid #21904 | pSicoR-mCh-Chd1i1 | addgene partial sequence | sequence record 27573 | mCherry-R 5'-TTGGTCACCTTCAGCTTGG-3'
GGGCGGCCCNGCCCTCGCCCTCGAATCTCGAACTCGTGGCCGTTCACGGAGCCCTCCATGTGCACCTTTG
AAGCGCATGAACTCCTTGATGATGGCCATGTTATCCTCCTCGCCCTTGCTCACCATGGTGGCGACCGGTA
GCGCTAGCGGATCTGACGGTTCACTAAACCAGCTCTGCTTATATAGACCTCCCACCGTACACGCCTACCG
CCCATTTGCGTCAATGGGGCGGAGTTGTTACGACATTTTGGAAAGTCCCGTTGATTTTGGTGCCAAAACA
AACTCCCATTGACGTCAATGGGGTGGAGACTTGGAAATCCCCGTGAGTCAAACCGCTATCCACGCCCATT
GATGTACTGCCAAAACCGCATCACCATGGTAATAGCGATGACTAATACGTAGATGTACTGCCAAGTAGGA
AAGTCCCATAAGGTCATGTACTGGGCATAATGCCAGGCGGGCCATTTACCGTCATTGACGTCAATAGGGG
GCGTACTTGGCATATGATACACTTGATGTACTGCCAAGTGGGCAGTTTACCGTAAATACTCCACCCATTG
ACGTCAATGGAAAGTCCCTATTGGCGTTACTATGGGAACATACGTCATTATTGACGTCAATGGGCGGGGG
TCGTTGGGCGGTCAGCCAGGCGGGCCATTTACCGTAAGTTATGTAACGCGGAACTCCATATATGGGCTAT
GAACTAATGACCCCGTAATTGATNACTATTAATACTAATGCATGGCGGTAATACGGTTATCACGCGGCCG
CCTATGGATCTAGTATCGAGAAAAACTTATGATGANCTAATCTCTGATTACTCNTCANATGAAAAAGNTT
TNCCAGGAATTTNAGCCAAANCNATNNTTANG
